>Addgene plasmid #79776 | pEMS1927 | depositor full sequence | sequence record 156991 | pEMS1927 sequence 4843 bps
ACCAATGCTTAATCAGTGAGGCACCTATCTCAGCGATCTGTCTATTTCGTTCATCCATAGTTGCCTGACT
CCCCGTCGTGTAGATAACTACGATACGGGAGGGCTTACCATCTGGCCCCAGCGCTGCGATGATACCGCGA
GAACCACGCTCACCGGCTCCGGATTTATCAGCAATAAACCAGCCAGCCGGAAGGGCCGAGCGCAGAAGTG
GTCCTGCAACTTTATCCGCCTCCATCCAGTCTATTAATTGTTGCCGGGAAGCTAGAGTAAGTAGTTCGCC
AGTTAATAGTTTGCGCAACGTTGTTGCCATCGCTACAGGCATCGTGGTGTCACGCTCGTCGTTTGGTATG
GCTTCATTCAGCTCCGGTTCCCAACGATCAAGGCGAGTTACATGATCCCCCATGTTGTGCAAAAAAGCGG
TTAGCTCCTTCGGTCCTCCGATCGTTGTCAGAAGTAAGTTGGCCGCAGTGTTATCACTCATGGTTATGGC
AGCACTGCATAATTCTCTTACTGTCATGCCATCCGTAAGATGCTTTTCTGTGACTGGTGAGTACTCAACC
AAGTCATTCTGAGAATAGTGTATGCGGCGACCGAGTTGCTCTTGCCCGGCGTCAATACGGGATAATACCG
CGCCACATAGCAGAACTTTAAAAGTGCTCATCATTGGAAAACGTTCTTCGGGGCGAAAACTCTCAAGGAT
CTTACCGCTGTTGAGATCCAGTTCGATGTAACCCACTCGTGCACCCAACTGATCTTCAGCATCTTTTACT
TTCACCAGCGTTTCTGGGTGAGCAAAAACAGGAAGGCAAAATGCCGCAAAAAAGGGAATAAGGGCGACAC
GGAAATGTTGAATACTCATATTCTTCCTTTTTCAATATTATTGAAGCATTTATCAGGGTTATTGTCTCAT
GAGCGGATACATATTTGAATGTATTTAGAAAAATAAACAAATAGGGGTCAGTGTTACAACCAATTAACCA
ATTCTGAACATTATCGCGAGCCCATTTATACCTGAATATGGCTCATAACACCCCTTGTTTGCCTGGCGGC
AGTAGCGCGGTGGTCCCACCTGACCCCATGCCGAACTCAGAAGTGAAACGCCGTAGCGCCGATGGTAGTG
TGGGGACTCCCCATGCGAGAGTAGGGAACTGCCAGGCATCAAATAAAACGAAAGGCTCAGTCGAAAGACT
GGGCCTTTCGCCCGGGCTAATTATGGGGTGTCGCCCTTCGCTGAAACGCGTCAGACTGGGAATTGCCGTG
GCTATGCCCGAAGTTTGGAAAGTCTCTCTCGGTCTCTTTCTGGGACAGCCTTTCTTTTTCCGGGAAGCTT
CCTGTGCCTAGAGGTGGGGCTCTGTAGCTGGAGGGGTAGATGGAACTTGCGAAGCAAAGGAAGGCAATAA
AAGGAAGTTAGGAGAAACCGGAAACGTGGGCCAGGCCTTGCTCTGTTGGAGAAGCGGTGTCCCCGCAAAG
TCCCTGCTTGCGCTGGTCCCGGCCGGAGCCCAGATCCCCCAAACGCCTGTCACTTCTCATCGAGTTGAGG
CTCCGGCCCCCACCCGCGCCTTGGTGAGGGCCCCCCCTCAGCCCCAAGCCTTCGGCTACCCTGAAAACGC
GGCTCCCCTCGAAGGGGAAACAAGTGCAGTTCAATCTCGTCTGAGTGATCTACAAATAAGGACGGAAAGG
GTCGTTTTATCACGGTCCCGTTTGTCGTGACGATGCAATTTCCCGGAGCGGAGCACTGTCACAAAGTGAC
AAGGCTGCCACAAGCGCCCCGACTGATCTTTTCAATTAGCCTTCCATGCATGATCCGGAGCGACTTCCGC
CTATTTCCAGAAATTAAGCTCAAACTTGACGTGCAGCTAGTTTTATTTTAAAGACAAATGTCAGAGAGGC
TCATCATATTTTCCCCCCTCTTCTATATTTGGAGCTTATTTATTGCTAAGAAGCTCAGGCTCCTGGCGTC
AATTTATCAGTAGGCTCCAAGGAGAAGAGAGGAGAGGAGAGGAGAGCTGAACAGGGAGCCACGTCTTTTC
CTGGGAGGGCTGCTATCTAAGTCGGGGCTGCAGGTTGGAGATTTTTAAGGAAGTGGAAATTGGCAATTGG
CTTTGTGTGTCTGTGGTTTTTGGGGAGGGGGACTACAAAGAGGGGCTAACTCCCTCTCCCTATTCTCTAA
GGTTGGACCACAGGGATGAGGTTGTGAGATACAAAGATAAAGGAGGGATGGGGAACACTATGATGTGGTA
TTTTTCTTTTCTGTTTTTTCTTTTTGATAATATCTATCCTTGGCTAAGGGGAGGGCGGAGTTCAGCGGCG
GAAATAAAGCGAGCAGTGGCTGGTGCGAACCGACTCCCGGCTCTAAGCCTTACTTGCGGTGGCCGGACTT
GTCTGTGGCTGAAGCCGAGCCCGGGCTCTGACTCTCACGTCTGCACTGGAGGTGCGGAAACCTGGACTGG
GGTTCACCAGCCACATACTGGCTGCTCTGGTTGTTCTCTCCTCTTCCTTCTTCTATTCTAACCAAACAAA
ACCCAACTCGATGCTTGTGCCAGGCCTTGGCCAGTTTGGACGGTGATGGAAACATTTCTGGATTTTAGCG
TCTAAGGGAGCACTCAAGGGCTGTAAGGTTTGCTATCACTGTCCCAACACTGCAGAGACCTTGAAGGTTC
AGTGTGGGATCTGTAGAACCCATGGTTTGCGGTGACACTCAGAGGGGATCTTTGGGAGATTTATAGAGCC
GGTTCTTAGCGCTTTGTGGGTTCAGAGGCTGGCTGCAGTGTTTATGAAGAGGGGCAGTGGGCTGGGGACA
CTGCTGGGGTTATGGCTGTAGTGAGGTCCATGTGTACTTGTTCCTTGGCATGTGTCTGACTCTGTGTTGC
TGCTGCAGTACAGTGGGCAGGGGCACGGTTGCTTGGACTGGGCTGCCCGATCTTGGGGATCGGAGGAGGG
GACAGGGTGATTACCCAGAGAGGTAGCTGGCCAGCCTAAGGGCAGAGATCTTGGGGCCCTAGTGCCCGAA
GGTGCGGAGGAGCGCACTCGGCAAGACTAGTTTCCTGGGGATCGACTCTACGCCATACAGGACGGCGGCC
CAGGCTGGACCGGGCCGGGCTAGAGCAGTCACAGGCCGGGCCAAGGAAGGCCAAAGCAGGGGTTGGAGCC
GGCCGGACCCTGGGTGGGGAGAAGCAGGCTCCCGCCCGGCCGGAAAACTAGTCGGCGCAGAGCTGTGCCC
AACTCTAGCCGCCATGACGTCACGCGGGCCGGGCAGCCAATGAGGACGGCGCTGGCGTGGATATTAAGGA
AAGTTAGCGCCTGCCTGAGCACCCTCTTTTCTTATCATTGACATTTAAACTCTGGGGCAGGTCCTCGCGT
AGAACGCGGCTGTCAGGCGCGCCCGTCAAAAGGGCGACACAAAATTTATTCTAAATGCATAATAAATACT
GATAACATCTTATAGTTTGTATTATATTTTGTATTATCGTTGACATGTATAATTTTGATATCAAAAACTG
ATTTTCCCTTTATTATTTTCGAGATTTATTTTCTTAATTCTCTTTAACAAACTAGAAATATTGTATATAC
AAAAAATCATAAATAATAGATGAATAGTTTAATTATAGGTGTTCATCAATCGAAAAAGCAACGTATCTTA
TTTAAAGTGCGTTGCTTTTTTCTCATTTATAAGGTTAAATAATTCTCATATATCAAGCAAAGTGACAGGC
GCCCTTAAATATTCTGACAAATGCTCTTTCCCTAAACTCCCCCCATAAAAAAACCCGCCGAAGCGGGTTT
TTACGTTATTTGCGGATTAACGATTACTCGTTATCAGAACCGCCCAGGGGGCCCGAGCTTAAGACTGGCC
GTCGTTTTACAACACAGAAAGAGTTTGTAGAAACGCAAAAAGGCCATCCGTCAGGGGCCTTCTGCTTAGT
TTGATGCCTGGCAGTTCCCTACTCTCGCCTTCCGCTTCCTCGCTCACTGACTCGCTGCGCTCGGTCGTTC
GGCTGCGGCGAGCGGTATCAGCTCACTCAAAGGCGGTAATACGGTTATCCACAGAATCAGGGGATAACGC
AGGAAAGAACATGTGAGCAAAAGGCCAGCAAAAGGCCAGGAACCGTAAAAAGGCCGCGTTGCTGGCGTTT
TTCCATAGGCTCCGCCCCCCTGACGAGCATCACAAAAATCGACGCTCAAGTCAGAGGTGGCGAAACCCGA
CAGGACTATAAAGATACCAGGCGTTTCCCCCTGGAAGCTCCCTCGTGCGCTCTCCTGTTCCGACCCTGCC
GCTTACCGGATACCTGTCCGCCTTTCTCCCTTCGGGAAGCGTGGCGCTTTCTCATAGCTCACGCTGTAGG
TATCTCAGTTCGGTGTAGGTCGTTCGCTCCAAGCTGGGCTGTGTGCACGAACCCCCCGTTCAGCCCGACC
GCTGCGCCTTATCCGGTAACTATCGTCTTGAGTCCAACCCGGTAAGACACGACTTATCGCCACTGGCAGC
AGCCACTGGTAACAGGATTAGCAGAGCGAGGTATGTAGGCGGTGCTACAGAGTTCTTGAAGTGGTGGGCT
AACTACGGCTACACTAGAAGAACAGTATTTGGTATCTGCGCTCTGCTGAAGCCAGTTACCTTCGGAAAAA
GAGTTGGTAGCTCTTGATCCGGCAAACAAACCACCGCTGGTAGCGGTGGTTTTTTTGTTTGCAAGCAGCA
GATTACGCGCAGAAAAAAAGGATCTCAAGAAGATCCTTTGATCTTTTCTACGGGGTCTGACGCTCAGTGG
AACGACGCGCGCGTAACTCACGTTAAGGGATTTTGGTCATGAGCTTGCGCCGTCCCGTCAAGTCAGCGTA
ATGCTCTGCTTTT
Features (pLannotate 1.2.2; 8 found; start..end, strand, type, name):
    862..958     -  promoter       AmpR promoter (fragment): bla
    988..1012    -  CDS            KanR (fragment): aminoglycoside phosphotransferase; aph(3')-Ia; confers resistance to kanamycin
   1041..1156    +  ncRNA          5S rRNA: Accession: RF00001 - 5S ribosomal RNA
   1160..1200    +  terminator     rrnB T1 terminator (fragment): transcription terminator T1 from the E. coli rrnB gene
   3844..3863    +  CDS            lacZα (fragment): LacZα fragment of β-galactosidase; lacZ fragment
   3888..3905    -  terminator     rrnB T2 terminator (fragment): transcription terminator T2 from the E. coli rrnB gene
   4130..4718    -  rep_origin     ori: high-copy-number ColE1/pMB1/pBR322/pUC origin of replication
   4842..859     -  CDS            AmpR (across the origin): β-lactamase; bla; confers resistance to ampicillin, carbenicillin, and related antibiotics
