[The description below was written by a language model from this plasmid's Addgene catalogue record and pLannotate feature annotations shown in this document.]
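Description:
pEMS1927 is a 4,843 bp high-copy bacterial cloning plasmid from the Pleiades Promoter Project that serves as a storage and source vector for Ple254, a human PAX6 MiniPromoter. The backbone is pJ204, a pUC-type vector from a commercial gene synthesis provider, and the record notes that part of the plasmid was commercially synthesized. It replicates in E. coli through a ColE1/pUC-class origin. Selection is by ampicillin, through a β-lactamase gene that spans the numbering origin of the circular sequence and is driven by its own bla promoter.

The payload is the 2,148 bp Ple254 element, a compact regulatory sequence derived from the human PAX6 locus and designed to reproduce restricted, cell-type-specific expression. The automated annotation does not label this insert. It presumably lies in the large unannotated stretch between the rrnB T1 terminator fragment and the short lacZα and rrnB T2 terminator fragments. These terminator remnants, together with a 5S rRNA segment, are typical insulating elements flanking the cloning region in synthesis vectors, where they limit read-through transcription into or out of the insert. The very short KanR and lacZα hits are backbone remnants rather than functional genes. No reporter, coding sequence, polyadenylation signal or viral element is annotated downstream of the MiniPromoter, so the plasmid is not itself an expression construct.

The associated work concerns PAX6 MiniPromoters delivered by recombinant AAV to drive restricted expression in the adult mouse retina. In that context, pEMS1927 most likely provides the Ple254 fragment for restriction-based subcloning into viral or other expression vectors. The specific cloning sites are not stated in the record.
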