Addgene plasmid #79776: pEMS1927
Purpose: High copy number pUC vector containing Ple254 (PAX6 MiniPromoter) insert
Depositing lab: Elizabeth Simpson. Depositing organization: University of British Columbia. Publication: PAX6 MiniPromoters drive restricted expression from rAAV in the adult mouse retina. Hickmott JW, Chen CY, Arenillas DJ, Korecki AJ, Lam SL, Molday LL, Bonaguro RJ, Zhou M, Chou AY, Mathelier A, Boye SL, Hauswirth WW, Molday RS, Wasserman WW, Simpson EM. Mol Ther Methods Clin Dev. 2016 Aug 10;3:16051. doi: 10.1038/mtm.2016.51. eCollection 2016. PubMed 27556059.
Backbone
  Vector backbone: pJ204
  Total vector size (bp): 4843
  Vector type: Pleiades Promoter Project [sic, Pleaides Plieades]
Growth in bacteria
  Bacterial resistance: Ampicillin, 100 μg/mL
  Growth temperature: 37°C
  Growth strain: DH5alpha
  Copy number: High Copy
Gene/Insert
  Gene/Insert name: Ple254 (alt name: PAX6 MiniPromoter)
  Species: H. sapiens (human)
  Insert size (bp): 2148
  Promoter: Ple254 (PAX6 MiniPromoter)
  Cloning method: Restriction Enzyme; 5′ cloning site See map (unknown if destroyed); 3′ cloning site See map (unknown if destroyed)
  Sequencing primers: 5′ pTR (5′-TGGTAGTGTGGGGACTC-3′); 3′ pTF3 (5′-CTCGAAAATAATAAAGGGAAAATCAG-3′)
Resource information
  A portion of this plasmid was derived from a plasmid made by: Plasmid commercially synthesized by DNA2.0
Terms and licenses: Academic/Nonprofit Terms; Industry Terms
How to cite: pEMS1927 was a gift from Elizabeth Simpson (Addgene plasmid # 79776 ; http://n2t.net/addgene:79776 ; RRID:Addgene_79776)
