>Addgene plasmid #79776 | pEMS1927 | addgene partial sequence | sequence record 159116 | pNI-Rev 5'-CGTTGCTTTTTCGATTGATG-3'
ATTATTTATGATTTTTTGTATATACAATATTTCTAGTTTGTTAAAGAGAATTAAGAAAATAAATCTCGAA
AATAATAAAGGGAAAATCAGTTTTTGATATCAAAATTATACATGTCAACGATAATACAAAATATAATACA
AACTATAAGATGTTATCAGTATTTATTATGCATTTAGAATAAATTTTGTGTCGCCCTTTTGACGGGCGCG
CCTGACAGCCGCGTTCTACGCGAGGACCTGCCCCAGAGTTTAAATGTCAATGATAAGAAAAGAGGGTGCT
CAGGCAGGCGCTAACTTTCCTTAATATCCACGCCAGCGCCGTCCTCATTGGCTGCCCGGCCCGCGTGACG
TCATGGCGGCTAGAGTTGGGCACAGCTCTGCGCCGACTAGTTTTCCGGCCGGGCGGGAGCCTGCTTCTCC
CCACCCAGGGTCCGGCCGGCTCCAACCCCTGCTTTGGCCTTCCTTGGCCCGGCCTGTGACTGCTCTAGCC
CGGCCCGGTCCAGCCTGGGCCGCCGTCCTGTATGGCGTAGAGTCGATCCCCAGGAAACTAGTCTTGCCGA
GTGCGCTCCTCCGCACCTTCGGGCACTAGGGCCCCAAGATCTCTGCCCTTAGGCTGGCCAGCTACCTCTC
TGGGTAATCACCCTGTCCCCTCCTCCGATCCCCAAGATCGGGCAGCCCAGTCCAAGCAACCGTGCCCCTG
CCCACTGTACTGCAGCAGCAACACAGAGTCAGACACATGCCAAGGAACAAGTACACATGGACCTCACTAC
AGCCATAACCCCAGCAGTGTCCCCAGCCCACTGCCCCTCTTCATAAACACTGCAGCCAGCCTCTGAACCC
ACAAAGCGCTAAGAACCGGCTCTATAAATCTCCCAAAGATCCCCTCTGAGTGTCACCGCAAACCATGGGT
TCTACAGATCCCACACTGAACCTTCA
