>Addgene plasmid #79776 | pEMS1927 | addgene partial sequence | sequence record 159117 | rrnB-T1-term-F 5'-ACGAAAGGCTCAGTCGAAAG-3'
ATTATGGGGTGTCGCCCTTCGCTGAAACGCGTCAGACTGGGAATTGCCGTGGCTATGCCCGAAGTTTGGA
AAGTCTCTCTCGGTCTCTTTCTGGGACAGCCTTTCTTTTTCCGGGAAGCTTCCTGTGCCTAGAGGTGGGG
CTCTGTAGCTGGAGGGGTAGATGGAACTTGCGAAGCAAAGGAAGGCAATAAAAGGAAGTTAGGAGAAACC
GGAAACGTGGGCCAGGCCTTGCTCTGTTGGAGAAGCGGTGTCCCCGCAAAGTCCCTGCTTGCGCTGGTCC
CGGCCGGAGCCCAGATCCCCCAAACGCCTGTCACTTCTCATCGAGTTGAGGCTCCGGCCCCCACCCGCGC
CTTGGTGAGGGCCCCCCCTCAGCCCCAAGCCTTCGGCTACCCTGAAAACGCGGCTCCCCTCGAAGGGGAA
ACAAGTGCAGTTCAATCTCGTCTGAGTGATCTACAAATAAGGACGGAAAGGGTCGTTTTATCACGGTCCC
GTTTGTCGTGACGATGCAATTTCCCGGAGCGGAGCACTGTCACAAAGTGACAAGGCTGCCACAAGCGCCC
CGACTGATCTTTTCAATTAGCCTTCCATGCATGATCCGGAGCGACTTCCGCCTATTTCCAGAAATTAAGC
TCAAACTTGACGTGCAGCTAGTTTTATTTTAAAGACAAATGTCAGAGAGGCTCATCATATTTTCCCCCCT
CTTCTATATTTGGAGCTTATTTATTGCTAAGAAGCTCAGGCTCCTGGCGTCAATTTATCAGTAGGCTCCA
AGGAGAAGAGAGGAGAGGAGAGGAGAGCTGAACAGGGAGCCACGTCTTTTCCTGGGAGGGCTGCTATCTA
AGTCGGGGCTGCAGGTTGGAGATTTTTAAGGAAGTGGAAATTGGCAATTGGCTTTGTGTGTCTGTGGTTT
TTGGGGA
